>Addgene plasmid #102362 | pcDNA3.1-hUCP4-NE | addgene full sequence | sequence record 200644 | Addgene NGS Result
GACATTGATTATTGACTAGTTATTAATAGTAATCAATTACGGGGTCATTAGTTCATAGCCCATATATGGA
GTTCCGCGTTACATAACTTACGGTAAATGGCCCGCCTGGCTGACCGCCCAACGACCCCCGCCCATTGACG
TCAATAATGACGTATGTTCCCATAGTAACGCCAATAGGGACTTTCCATTGACGTCAATGGGTGGAGTATT
TACGGTAAACTGCCCACTTGGCAGTACATCAAGTGTATCATATGCCAAGTACGCCCCCTATTGACGTCAA
TGACGGTAAATGGCCCGCCTGGCATTATGCCCAGTACATGACCTTATGGGACTTTCCTACTTGGCAGTAC
ATCTACGTATTAGTCATCGCTATTACCATGGTGATGCGGTTTTGGCAGTACATCAATGGGCGTGGATAGC
GGTTTGACTCACGGGGATTTCCAAGTCTCCACCCCATTGACGTCAATGGGAGTTTGTTTTGGCACCAAAA
TCAACGGGACTTTCCAAAATGTCGTAACAACTCCGCCCCATTGACGCAAATGGGCGGTAGGCGTGTACGG
TGGGAGGTCTATATAAGCAGAGCTCTCTGGCTAACTAGAGAACCCACTGCTTACTGGCTTATCGAAATTA
ATACGACTCACTATAGGGAGACCCAAGCTGGCTAGCGTTTAAACTTAAGCTTGGTACCGAGCTCGGATCC
GCCACCATGTCCGTCCCGGAGGAGGAGGAGAGGCTTTTGCCGCTGACCCAGAGATGGCCCCGAGCGAGCA
AATTCCTACTGTCCGGCTGCGCGGCTACCGTGGCCGAGCTAGCAACCTTTCCCCTGGATCTCACAAAAAC
TCGACTCCAAATGCAAGGAGAAGCAGCTCTTGCTCGGTTGGGAGACGGTGCAAGAGAATCTGCCCCCTAT
AGGGGAATGGTGCGCACAGCCCTAGGGATCATTGAAGAGGAAGGCTTTCTAAAGCTTTGGCAAGGAGTGA
CACCCGCCATTTACAGACACGTAGTGTATTCTGGAGGTCGAATGGTCACATATGAACATCTCCGAGAGGT
TGTGTTTGGCAAAAGTGAAGATGAGCATTATCCCCTTTGGAAATCAGTCATTGGAGGGATGATGGCTGGT
GTTATTGGCCAGTTTTTAGCCAATCCAACTGACCTAGTGAAGGTTCAGATGCAAATGGAAGGAAAAAGGA
AACTGGAAGGAAAACCATTGCGATTTCGTGGTGTACATCATGCATTTGCAAAAATCTTAGCTGAAGGAGG
AATACGAGGGCTTTGGGCAGGCTGGGTACCCAATATACAAAGAGCAGCACTGGTGAATATGGGAGATTTA
ACCACTTATGATACAGTGAAACACTACTTGGTATTGAATACACCACTTGAGGACAATATCATGACTCACG
GTTTATCAAGTTTATGTTCTGGACTGGTAGCTTCTATTCTGGGAACACCAGCCGATGTCATCAAAAGCAG
AATAATGAATCAACCACGAGATAAACAAGGAAGGGGACTTTTGTATAAATCATCGACTGACTGCTTGATT
CAGGCTGTTCAAGGTGAAGGATTCATGAGTCTATATAAAGGCTTTTTACCATCTTGGCTGAGAATGACCC
CTTGGTCAATGGTGTTCTGGCTTACTTATGAAAAAATCAGAGAGATGAGTGGAGTCAGTCCATTTCTCGA
GTCTAGAACCAAAGAAAACCCGCGTAGCAACCAGGAAGAAAGCTATGATGATAACGAAAGCTAAGGGCCC
GTTTAAACCCGCTGATCAGCCTCGACTGTGCCTTCTAGTTGCCAGCCATCTATTGTTTGCCCCTCCCCCG
TGCCTTCCTTGACCCTGGAAGGTGCCACTCCCACTGTCCTTTCCTAATAAAATGAGGAAATTGCATCGCA
TTGTCTGAGTAGGTGTCATTCTATTCTGGGGGGTGGGGTGGGGCAGGACAGCAAGGGGGAGGATTGGGAA
GACAATAGCAGGCATGCTGGGGATGCGGTGGGCTCTATGGCTTCTGAGGCGGAAAGAACCAGCTGGGGCT
CTAGGGGGTATCCCC
[124 nt withheld, positions 2046-2169]
C
[91 nt withheld, positions 2171-2261]
A
[49 nt withheld, positions 2263-2311]
CCTTTGACGTTGGAGTCCACGTTCTTT
[37 nt withheld, positions 2339-2375]
ACCCTATCTCGGTCTATTCTTTTGATTTATAAGGGATTTTGCCGATTTCGGCCTATTGGTTAAAAAATGA
GCTGATTTAACAAAAATTTAACGCGAATTAATTCTGTGGAATGTGTGTCAGTTAGGGTGTGGAAAGTCCC
CAGGCTCCCCAGCAGGCAGAAGTATGCAAAGCATGCATCTCAATTAGTCAGCAACCAGGTGTGGAAAGTC
CCCAGGCTCCCCAGCAGGCAGAAGTATGCAAAGCATGCATCTCAATTAGTCAGCAACCATAGTCCCGCCC
CTAACTCCGCCCATCCCGCCCCTAACTCCGCCCAGTTCCGCCCATTCTCCGCCCCATGGCTGACTAATTT
TTTTTATTTATGCAGAGGCCGAGGCCGCCTCTGCCTCTGAGCTATTCCAGAAGTAGTGAGGAGGCTTTTT
TGGAGGCCTAGGCTTTTGCAAAAAGCTCCCGGGAGCTTGTATATCCATTTTCGGATCTGATCAAGAGACA
GGATGAGGATCGTTTCGCATGATTGAACAAGATGGATTGCACGCAGGTTCTCCGGCCGCTTGGGTGGAGA
GGCTATTCGGCTATGACTGGGCACAACAGACAATCGGCTGCTCTGATGCCGCCGTGTTCCGGCTGTCAGC
GCAGGGGCGCCCGGTTCTTTTTGTCAAGACCGACCTGTCCGGTGCCCTGAATGAACTGCAGGACGAGGCA
GCGCGGCTATCGTGGCTGGCCACGACGGGCGTTCCTTGCGCAGCTGTGCTCGACGTTGTCACTGAAGCGG
GAAGGGACTGGCTGCTATTGGGCGAAGTGCCGGGGCAGGATCTCCTGTCATCTCACCTTGCTCCTGCCGA
GAAAGTATCCATCATGGCTGATGCAATGCGGCGGCTGCATACGCTTGATCCGGCTACCTGCCCATTCGAC
CACCAAGCGAAACATCGCATCGAGCGAGCACGTACTCGGATGGAAGCCGGTCTTGTCGATCAGGATGATC
TGGACGAAGAGCATCAGGGGCTCGCGCCAGCCGAACTGTTCGCCAGGCTCAAGGCGCGCATGCCCGACGG
CGAGGATCTCGTCGTGACCCATGGCGATGCCTGCTTGCCGAATATCATGGTGGAAAATGGCCGCTTTTCT
GGATTCATCGACTGTGGCCGGCTGGGTGTGGCGGACCGCTATCAGGACATAGCGTTGGCTACCCGTGATA
TTGCTGAAGAGCTTGGCGGCGAATGGGCTGACCGCTTCCTCGTGCTTTACGGTATCGCCGCTCCCGATTC
GCAGCGCATCGCCTTCTATCGCCTTCTTGACGAGTTCTTCTGAGCGGGACTCTGGGGTTCGAAATGACCG
ACCAAGCGACGCCCAACCTGCCATCACGAGATTTCGATTCCACCGCCGCCTTCTATGAAAGGTTGGGCTT
CGGAATCGTTTTCCGGGACGCCGGCTGGATGATCCTCCAGCGCGGGGATCTCATGCTGGAGTTCTTCGCC
CACCCCAACTTGTTTATTGCAGCTTATAATGGTTACAAATAAAGCAATAGCATCACAAATTTCACAAATA
AAGCATTTTTTTCACTGCATTCTAGTTGTGGTTTGTCCAAACTCATCAATGTATCTTATCATGTCTGTAT
ACCGTCGACCTCTAGCTAGAGCTTGGCGTAATCATGGTCATAGCTGTTTCCTGTGTGAAATTGTTATCCG
CTCACAATTCCACACAACATACGAGCCGGAAGCATAAAGTGTAAAGCCTGGGGTGCCTAATGAGTGAGCT
AACTCACATTAATTGCGTTGCGCTCACTGCCCGCTTTCCAGTCGGGAAACCTGTCGTGCCAGCTGCATTA
ATGAATCGGCCAACGCGCGGGGAGAGGCGGTTTGCGTATTGGGCGCTCTTCCGCTTCCTCGCTCACTGAC
TCGCTGCGCTCGGTCGTTCGGCTGCGGCGAGCGGTATCAGCTCACTCAAAGGCGGTAATACGGTTATCCA
CAGAATCAGGGGATAACGCAGGAAAGAACATGTGAGCAAAAGGCCAGCAAAAGGCCAGGAACCGTAAAAA
GGCCGCGTTGCTGGCGTTTTTCCATAGGCTCCGCCCCCCTGACGAGCATCACAAAAATCGACGCTCAAGT
CAGAGGTGGCGAAACCCGACAGGACTATAAAGATACCAGGCGTTTCCCCCTGGAAGCTCCCTCGTGCGCT
CTCCTGTTCCGACCCTGCCGCTTACCGGATACCTGTCCGCCTTTCTCCCTTCGGGAAGCGTGGCGCTTTC
TCATAGCTCACGCTGTAGGTATCTCAGTTCGGTGTAGGTCGTTCGCTCCAAGCTGGGCTGTGTGCACGAA
CCCCCCGTTCAGCCCGACCGCTGCGCCTTATCCGGTAACTATCGTCTTGAGTCCAACCCGGTAAGACACG
ACTTATCGCCACTGGCAGCAGCCACTGGTAACAGGATTAGCAGAGCGAGGTATGTAGGCGGTGCTACAGA
GTTCTTGAAGTGGTGGCCTAACTACGGCTACACTAGAAGAACAGTATTTGGTATCTGCGCTCTGCTGAAG
CCAGTTACCTTCGGAAAAAGAGTTGGTAGCTCTTGATCCGGCAAACAAACCACCGCTGGTAGCGGTGGTT
TTTTTGTTTGCAAGCAGCAGATTACGCGCAGAAAAAAAGGATCTCAAGAAGATCCTTTGATCTTTTCTAC
GGGGTCTGACGCTCAGTGGAACGAAAACTCACGTTAAGGGATTTTGGTCATGAGATTATCAAAAAGGATC
TTCACCTAGATCCTTTTAAATTAAAAATGAAGTTTTAAATCAATCTAAAGTATATATGAGTAAACTTGGT
CTGACAGTTACCAATGCTTAATCAGTGAGGCACCTATCTCAGCGATCTGTCTATTTCGTTCATCCATAGT
TGCCTGACTCCCCGTCGTGTAGATAACTACGATACGGGAGGGCTTACCATCTGGCCCCAGTGCTGCAATG
ATACCGCGAGACCCACGCTCACCGGCTCCAGATTTATCAGCAATAAACCAGCCAGCCGGAAGGGCCGAGC
GCAGAAGTGGTCCTGCAACTTTATCCGCCTCCATCCAGTCTATTAATTGTTGCCGGGAAGCTAGAGTAAG
TAGTTCGCCAGTTAATAGTTTGCGCAACGTTGTTGCCATTGCTACAGGCATCGTGGTGTCACGCTCGTCG
TTTGGTATGGCTTCATTCAGCTCCGGTTCCCAACGATCAAGGCGAGTTACATGATCCCCCATGTTGTGCA
AAAAAGCGGTTAGCTCCTTCGGTCCTCCGATCGTTGTCAGAAGTAAGTTGGCCGCAGTGTTATCACTCAT
GGTTATGGCAGCACTGCATAATTCTCTTACTGTCATGCCATCCGTAAGATGCTTTTCTGTGACTGGTGAG
TACTCAACCAAGTCATTCTGAGAATAGTGTATGCGGCGACCGAGTTGCTCTTGCCCGGCGTCAATACGGG
ATAATACCGCGCCACATAGCAGAACTTTAAAAGTGCTCATCATTGGAAAACGTTCTTCGGGGCGAAAACT
CTCAAGGATCTTACCGCTGTTGAGATCCAGTTCGATGTAACCCACTCGTGCACCCAACTGATCTTCAGCA
TCTTTTACTTTCACCAGCGTTTCTGGGTGAGCAAAAACAGGAAGGCAAAATGCCGCAAAAAAGGGAATAA
GGGCGACACGGAAATGTTGAATACTCATACTCTTCCTTTTTCAATATTATTGAAGCATTTATCAGGGTTA
TTGTCTCATGAGCGGATACATATTTGAATGTATTTAGAAAAATAAACAAATAGGGGTTCCGCGCACATTT
CCCCGAAAAGTGCCACCTGACGTCGACGGATCGGGAGATCTCCCGATCCCCTATGGTGCACTCTCAGTAC
AATCTGCTCTGATGCCGCATAGTTAAGCCAGTATCTGCTCCCTGCTTGTGTGTTGGAGGTCGCTGAGTAG
TGCGCGAGCAAAATTTAAGCTACAACAAGGCAAGGCTTGACCGACAATTGCATGAAGAATCTGCTTAGGG
TTAGGCGTTTTGCGCTGCTTCGCGATGTACGGGCCAGATATACGCGTT
Features (pLannotate 1.2.2; 20 found; start..end, strand, type, name):
      1..380     +  enhancer       CMV enhancer: human cytomegalovirus immediate early enhancer
    381..584     +  promoter       CMV promoter: human cytomegalovirus (CMV) immediate early promoter
    580..613     +  LTR            5' LTR (truncated) (fragment): truncated 5' long terminal repeat (LTR) from HIV-1
    629..647     +  promoter       T7 promoter: promoter for bacteriophage T7 RNA polymerase
    707..1675    +  CDS            SLC25A27: UCP4_HUMAN - Also known as UCP4. Experimental evidence at transcript level: Swiss-Prot protein existence level 2. UCP are mitochondrial transporter proteins that create proton leaks across the inner mitochondrial membrane, thus uncoupling oxidative phosphorylation from ATP synthesis. As a result, energy is dissipated in the form of heat. May play a role in thermoregulatory heat production and metabolism in brain. From Homo sapiens (Human).
   1776..2000    +  polyA_signal   bGH poly(A) signal: bovine growth hormone polyadenylation signal
   2004..2025    +  promoter       SV40 promoter (fragment): SV40 enhancer and early promoter
   2046..2474    +  rep_origin     f1 ori (sequence partly withheld): f1 bacteriophage origin of replication; arrow indicates direction of (+) strand synthesis
   2488..2817    +  promoter       SV40 promoter: SV40 enhancer and early promoter
   2884..3675    +  CDS            neo: KKA2_KLEPN - Also known as kan, nptII. Experimental evidence at protein level: Swiss-Prot protein existence level 1. Resistance to kanamycin, neomycin, paromomycin, ribostamycin, butirosin and gentamicin B. From Klebsiella pneumoniae.
   3699..3857    +  CDS            ble (fragment): BLE_KLEPN - Experimental evidence at protein level: Swiss-Prot protein existence level 1. Binding protein with a strong affinity to the bleomycin family of antibiotics. Binds to CL990; an antimitotic-antibiotic compound. From Klebsiella pneumoniae.
   3852..3973    +  polyA_signal   SV40 poly(A) signal: SV40 polyadenylation signal
   4046..4062    -  protein_bind   lac operator: The lac repressor binds to the lac operator to inhibit transcription in E. coli. This inhibition can be relieved by adding lactose or isopropyl-β-D-thiogalactopyranoside (IPTG). lac repressor encoded by lacI
   4070..4100    -  promoter       lac promoter: promoter for the E. coli lac operon
   4115..4136    -  protein_bind   CAP binding site: CAP binding activates transcription in the presence of cAMP. E. coli catabolite activator protein
   4149..4241    -  CDS            lacI (fragment): lac repressor; lacI; The lac repressor binds to the lac operator to inhibit transcription in E. coli. This inhibition can be relieved by adding lactose or isopropyl-β-D-thiogalactopyranoside (IPTG).
   4424..5012    -  rep_origin     ori: high-copy-number ColE1/pMB1/pBR322/pUC origin of replication
   5183..6043    -  CDS            AmpR: β-lactamase; bla; confers resistance to ampicillin, carbenicillin, and related antibiotics
   6044..6148    -  promoter       AmpR promoter: bla
   6207..6259    -  misc_feature   bom (fragment): basis of mobility region from pBR322
