[The description below was written by a language model from this plasmid's Addgene catalogue record and pLannotate feature annotations shown in this document.]
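Description:
pcDNA3.1-hUCP4-NE is a mammalian expression plasmid built on the Invitrogen pcDNA3.1(+) backbone for overexpressing human SLC25A27, also known as uncoupling protein 4 (UCP4). This mitochondrial carrier is thought to create proton leak across the inner mitochondrial membrane. The plasmid is propagated in E. coli through a high-copy ColE1/pUC-type origin with ampicillin selection from the β-lactamase gene. An f1 origin is also present and would allow single-stranded DNA production. For selecting stably transfected mammalian cells, an SV40 early promoter drives a neomycin phosphotransferase cassette ending in an SV40 polyadenylation signal, which confers G418 resistance.

The payload is transcribed from the human cytomegalovirus immediate-early enhancer and promoter and terminated by the bovine growth hormone polyadenylation signal. A T7 promoter between the CMV promoter and the insert can serve for in vitro transcription or as a sequencing primer site. The UCP4 coding region is fused at its C terminus to "NE", described by the depositor as a novel 18-amino-acid epitope tag. A specific mouse monoclonal antibody recognises it in Western blotting, immunoprecipitation and immunocytochemistry. The automated annotation marks only the UCP4 coding sequence and does not label the tag separately; the tag presumably accounts for part of the difference between the annotated coding span and the stated insert size of about 1 kb. The restriction sites used for cloning are not recorded. Short hits to an HIV-1 LTR, ble, lacI and bom are fragments and probably backbone remnants or annotation artefacts rather than functional elements. The plasmid is suited to transient or stable UCP4 overexpression with antibody-based detection of the tagged protein.
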