Addgene plasmid #102362: pcDNA3.1-hUCP4-NE
Purpose: Overexpression of solute carrier family 25 member 27 in mammalian cells
Depositing lab: Shu Leong Ho.
Backbone
  Vector backbone: pcDNA3.1(+)
  Backbone manufacturer: Invitrogen
  Backbone size w/o insert (bp): 5900
  Vector type: Mammalian Expression
  Selectable markers: Neomycin (select with G418)
Growth in bacteria
  Bacterial resistance: Ampicillin, 100 μg/mL
  Growth temperature: 37°C
  Growth strain: DH5alpha
  Copy number: High Copy
Gene/Insert
  Gene/Insert name: solute carrier family 25 member 27 (alt names: UCP4; SLC25A27)
  Species: H. sapiens (human)
  Insert size (bp): 1029
  Entrez Gene: SLC25A27 (a.k.a. UCP4)
  Promoter: CMV
  Tag / fusion protein: NE (C terminal on insert)
  Cloning method: Restriction Enzyme; 5′ cloning site unknown (unknown if destroyed); 3′ cloning site unknown (unknown if destroyed)
  Sequencing primers: 5′ T7 primer/CMV-F primer; 3′ BGH-R
Terms and licenses: Academic/Nonprofit Terms; Industry Terms: Not Available to Industry
Depositor comments: This plasmid encodes a novel 18-amino-acid protein tag - "NE", which can be detected by a specific mouse monoclonal antibody in Western blotting, immunopreciptation, and immunocytochemistry. (Source of antibody: http://www.versitech.hku.hk/reagents/ne/)
How to cite: pcDNA3.1-hUCP4-NE was a gift from Shu Leong Ho (Addgene plasmid # 102362 ; http://n2t.net/addgene:102362 ; RRID:Addgene_102362)
